Addgene plasmid #171105: pTO128_pPZP-NATca
Purpose: A. tumefaciens TI plasmid encoding NATca in T-DNA
Depositing lab: Teresa O'Meara. Depositing organization: University of Michigan. Publication: Forward and reverse genetic dissection of morphogenesis identifies filament-competent Candida auris strains. Santana DJ, O'Meara TR. Nat Commun. 2021 Dec 10;12(1):7197. doi: 10.1038/s41467-021-27545-5. PubMed 34893621.
Backbone
  Vector backbone: pPZP-NEO
  Backbone size w/o insert (bp): 9309
  Total vector size (bp): 10522
  Vector type: A. tumefaciens TI Plasmid
  Selectable markers: Nourseothricin
Growth in bacteria
  Bacterial resistance: Kanamycin, 50 μg/mL
  Growth temperature: 30°C
  Growth strain: DH5alpha
  Copy number: Unknown
Gene/Insert
  Gene/Insert name: NAT (Nourseothricin Resistance)
  Species: C. auris
  Insert size (bp): 1213
  Promoter: AgTEF2
  Cloning method: Restriction Enzyme; 5′ cloning site SacI (not destroyed); 3′ cloning site SalI (not destroyed)
  Sequencing primers: 5′ CAGGAAACAGCTATGAC; 3′ GTAAAACGACGGCCAG
Terms and licenses: Academic/Nonprofit Terms; Industry Terms: Not Available to Industry
How to cite: pTO128_pPZP-NATca was a gift from Teresa O'Meara (Addgene plasmid # 171105 ; http://n2t.net/addgene:171105 ; RRID:Addgene_171105)
