[The description below was written by a language model from this plasmid's Addgene catalogue record and pLannotate feature annotations shown in this document.]
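Description:
pTO128_pPZP-NATca is a binary-type Agrobacterium tumefaciens vector built on the pPZP-NEO backbone. It delivers a nourseothricin resistance marker into fungal cells by Agrobacterium-mediated transformation. The backbone carries two replication systems. A ColE1/pBR322-type origin, with the bom mobilisation region and a remnant of rop, supports propagation in E. coli. The pVS1 oriV, with its RepA replication protein and StaA stability protein, allows maintenance in Agrobacterium. Bacterial selection is by kanamycin through an aph(3')-Ia gene that lies outside the T-DNA.

The transferable segment is bounded by nopaline C58-type left and right border repeats. Inside it, the NAT cassette was cloned between SacI and SalI sites within a lacZα/multiple cloning site region, so fragments of lacI, the lac promoter and operator, and lacZα flank the insert. The cassette consists of an Ashbya gossypii TEF promoter (listed as AgTEF2 in the catalogue), a streptothricin acetyltransferase coding sequence and the A. gossypii TEF terminator. The enzyme detoxifies nourseothricin by acetylation. The catalogue lists the insert species as C. auris. A single minimal FRT site is annotated just upstream of the promoter, and no partner site is annotated.

The associated publication concerns forward and reverse genetic analysis of morphogenesis in Candida auris. This fits use of the T-DNA as a selectable insertional element, although the record states only that the plasmid encodes NATca in its T-DNA. The catalogue gives a total size of about 10.5 kb, whereas the sequenced record behind the feature table is about 8.1 kb, and the record does not explain the difference.
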