Features (pLannotate 1.2.2; 20 found; start..end, strand, type, name):
    372..773     +  CDS            Y4CG_SINFN (fragment): Protein inferred from homology: Swiss-Prot protein existence level 3. From Sinorhizobium fredii (strain NBRC 101917 / NGR234).
   1333..1962    +  CDS            pVS1 StaA: stability protein from the Pseudomonas plasmid pVS1 (Heeb et al., 2000)
   2391..3464    +  CDS            pVS1 RepA: replication protein from the Pseudomonas plasmid pVS1 (Heeb et al., 2000)
   3530..3724    +  rep_origin     pVS1 oriV: origin of replication for the Pseudomonas plasmid pVS1 (Heeb et al., 2000)
   3927..3966    +  CDS            rop (fragment): Rop protein, which maintains plasmids at low copy number; rop
   4068..4208    +  misc_feature   bom: basis of mobility region from pBR322
   4394..4982    -  rep_origin     ori: high-copy-number ColE1/pMB1/pBR322/pUC origin of replication
   5077..5892    -  CDS            KanR: aminoglycoside phosphotransferase; aph(3')-Ia; confers resistance to kanamycin in bacteria or G418 (Geneticin®) in eukaryotes
   6185..6209    +  misc_feature   LB T-DNA repeat: left border repeat from nopaline C58 T-DNA
   6285..6373    +  CDS            lacI (fragment): lac repressor; lacI; The lac repressor binds to the lac operator to inhibit transcription in E. coli. This inhibition can be relieved by adding lactose or isopropyl-β-D-thiogalactopyranoside (IPTG).
   6386..6407    +  protein_bind   CAP binding site: CAP binding activates transcription in the presence of cAMP. E. coli catabolite activator protein
   6422..6452    +  promoter       lac promoter: promoter for the E. coli lac operon
   6460..6476    +  protein_bind   lac operator: The lac repressor binds to the lac operator to inhibit transcription in E. coli. This inhibition can be relieved by adding lactose or isopropyl-β-D-thiogalactopyranoside (IPTG). lac repressor encoded by lacI
   6529..6569    +  misc_feature   MCS (fragment): pBluescript multiple cloning site
   6571..6604    +  protein_bind   FRT (minimal): supports FLP-mediated excision but not integration (Turan and Bode, 2011) FLP recombinase from the Saccharomyces cerevisiae 2μ plasmid
   6645..6988    +  promoter       TEF promoter: Ashbya gossypii TEF promoter
   7002..7571    +  CDS            sta: STA_STRLA - Experimental evidence at protein level: Swiss-Prot protein existence level 1. Involved in resistance to streptothricin, a broad-spectrum antibiotic produced by streptomycetes. Detoxifies streptothricin via acetylation of the beta amino group of the first beta-lysyl moiety of streptothricin. From Streptomyces lavendulae.
   7589..7786    +  terminator     TEF terminator: Ashbya gossypii TEF terminator
   7854..8008    +  CDS            lacZα (fragment): LacZα fragment of β-galactosidase; lacZ fragment
   8067..2       +  misc_feature   RB T-DNA repeat (across the origin): right border repeat from nopaline C58 T-DNA
>Addgene plasmid #171105 | pTO128_pPZP-NATca | addgene full sequence | sequence record 337339 | Addgene NGS Result
ACCTAAGAGAAAAGAGCGTTTATTAGAATAATCGGATATTTAAAAGGGCGTGAAAAGGTTTATCCGTTCG
TCCATTTGTATGTGCATGCCAACCACAGGGTTCCCCTCGGGATCAAAGTACTTTAAAGTACTTTAAAGTA
CTTTAAAGTACTTTGATCCAACCCCTCCGCTGCTATAGTGCAGTCGGCTTCTGACGTTCAGTGCAGCCGT
CTTCTGAAAACGACATGTCGCACAAGTCCTAAGTTACGCGACAGGCTGCCGCCCTGCCCTTTTCCTGGCG
TTTTCTTGTCGCGTGTTTTAGTCGCATAAAGTAGAATACTTGCGACTAGAACCGGAGACATTACGCCATG
AACAAGAGCGCCGCCGCTGGCCTGCTGGGCTATGCCCGCGTCAGCACCGACGACCAGGACTTGACCAACC
AACGGGCCGAACTGCACGCGGCCGGCTGCACCAAGCTGTTTTCCGAGAAGATCACCGGCACCAGGCGCGA
CCGCCCGGAGCTGGCCAGGATGCTTGACCACCTACGCCCTGGCGACGTTGTGACAGTGACCAGGCTAGAC
CGCCTGGCCCGCAGCACCCGCGACCTACTGGACATTGCCGAGCGCATCCAGGAGGCCGGCGCGGGCCTGC
GTAGCCTGGCAGAGCCGTGGGCCGACACCACCACGCCGGCCGGCCGCATGGTGTTGACCGTGTTCGCCGG
CATTGCCGAGTTCGAGCGTTCCCTAATCATCGACCGCACCCGGAGCGGGCGCGAGGCCGCCAAGGCCCGA
GGCGTGAAGTTTGGCCCCCGCCCTACCCTCACCCCGGCACAGATCGCGCACGCCCGCGAGCTGATCGACC
AGGAAGGCCGCACCGTGAAAGAGGCGGCTGCACTGCTTGGCGTGCATCGCTCGACCCTGTACCGCGCACT
TGAGCGCAGCGAGGAAGTGACGCCCACCGAGGCCAGGCGGCGCGGTGCCTTCCGTGAGGACGCATTGACC
GAGGCCGACGCCCTGGCGGCCGCCGAGAATGAACGCCAAGAGGAACAAGCATGAAACCGCACCAGGACGG
CCAGGACGAACCGTTTTTCATTACCGAAGAGATCGAGGCGGAGATGATCGCGGCCGGGTACGTGTTCGAG
CCGCCCGCGCACGTCTCAACCGTGCGGCTGCATGAAATCCTGGCCGGTTTGTCTGATGCCAAGCTGGCGG
CCTGGCCGGCCAGCTTGGCCGCTGAAGAAACCGAGCGCCGCCGTCTAAAAAGGTGATGTGTATTTGAGTA
AAACAGCTTGCGTCATGCGGTCGCTGCGTATATGATGCGATGAGTAAATAAACAAATACGCAAGGGGAAC
GCATGAAGGTTATCGCTGTACTTAACCAGAAAGGCGGGTCAGGCAAGACGACCATCGCAACCCATCTAGC
CCGCGCCCTGCAACTCGCCGGGGCCGATGTTCTGTTAGTCGATTCCGATCCCCAGGGCAGTGCCCGCGAT
TGGGCGGCCGTGCGGGAAGATCAACCGCTAACCGTTGTCGGCATCGACCGCCCGACGATTGACCGCGACG
TGAAGGCCATCGGCCGGCGCGACTTCGTAGTGATCGACGGAGCGCCCCAGGCGGCGGACTTGGCTGTGTC
CGCGATCAAGGCAGCCGACTTCGTGCTGATTCCGGTGCAGCCAAGCCCTTACGACATATGGGCCACCGCC
GACCTGGTGGAGCTGGTTAAGCAGCGCATTGAGGTCACGGATGGAAGGCTACAAGCGGCCTTTGTCGTGT
CGCGGGCGATCAAAGGCACGCGCATCGGCGGTGAGGTTGCCGAGGCGCTGGCCGGGTACGAGCTGCCCAT
TCTTGAGTCCCGTATCACGCAGCGCGTGAGCTACCCAGGCACTGCCGCCGCCGGCACAACCGTTCTTGAA
TCAGAACCCGAGGGCGACGCTGCCCGCGAGGTCCAGGCGCTGGCCGCTGAAATTAAATCAAAACTCATTT
GAGTTAATGAGGTAAAGAGAAAATGAGCAAAAGCACAAACACGCTAAGTGCCGGCCGTCCGAGCGCACGC
AGCAGCAAGGCTGCAACGTTGGCCAGCCTGGCAGACACGCCAGCCATGAAGCGGGTCAACTTTCAGTTGC
CGGCGGAGGATCACACCAAGCTGAAGATGTACGCGGTACGCCAAGGCAAGACCATTACCGAGCTGCTATC
TGAATACATCGCGCAGCTACCAGAGTAAATGAGCAAATGAATAAATGAGTAGATGAATTTTAGCGGCTAA
AGGAGGCGGCATGGAAAATCAAGAACAACCAGGCACCGACGCCGTGGAATGCCCCATGTGTGGAGGAACG
GGCGGTTGGCCAGGCGTAAGCGGCTGGGTTGTCTGCCGGCCCTGCAATGGCACTGGAACCCCCAAGCCCG
AGGAATCGGCGTGAGCGGTCGCAAACCATCCGGCCCGGTACAAATCGGCGCGGCGCTGGGTGATGACCTG
GTGGAGAAGTTGAAGGCCGCGCAGGCCGCCCAGCGGCAACGCATCGAGGCAGAAGCACGCCCCGGTGAAT
CGTGGCAAGCGGCCGCTGATCGAATCCGCAAAGAATCCCGGCAACCGCCGGCAGCCGGTGCGCCGTCGAT
TAGGAAGCCGCCCAAGGGCGACGAGCAACCAGATTTTTTCGTTCCGATGCTCTATGACGTGGGCACCCGC
GATAGTCGCAGCATCATGGACGTGGCCGTTTTCCGTCTGTCGAAGCGTGACCGACGAGCTGGCGAGGTGA
TCCGCTACGAGCTTCCAGACGGGCACGTAGAGGTTTCCGCAGGGCCGGCCGGCATGGCCAGTGTGTGGGA
TTACGACCTGGTACTGATGGCGGTTTCCCATCTAACCGAATCCATGAACCGATACCGGGAAGGGAAGGGA
GACAAGCCCGGCCGCGTGTTCCGTCCACACGTTGCGGACGTACTCAAGTTCTGCCGGCGAGCCGATGGCG
GAAAGCAGAAAGACGACCTGGTAGAAACCTGCATTCGGTTAAACACCACGCACGTTGCCATGCAGCGTAC
GAAGAAGGCCAAGAACGGCCGCCTGGTGACGGTATCCGAGGGTGAAGCCTTGATTAGCCGCTACAAGATC
GTAAAGAGCGAAACCGGGCGGCCGGAGTACATCGAGATCGAGCTAGCTGATTGGATGTACCGCGAGATCA
CAGAAGGCAAGAACCCGGACGTGCTGACGGTTCACCCCGATTACTTTTTGATCGATCCCGGCATCGGCCG
TTTTCTCTACCGCCTGGCACGCCGCGCCGCAGGCAAGGCAGAAGCCAGATGGTTGTTCAAGACGATCTAC
GAACGCAGTGGCAGCGCCGGAGAGTTCAAGAAGTTCTGTTTCACCGTGCGCAAGCTGATCGGGTCAAATG
ACCTGCCGGAGTACGATTTGAAGGAGGAGGCGGGGCAGGCTGGCCCGATCCTAGTCATGCGCTACCGCAA
CCTGATCGAGGGCGAAGCATCCGCCGGTTCCTAATGTACGGAGCAGATGCTAGGGCAAATTGCCCTAGCA
GGGGAAAAAGGTCGAAAAGGTCTCTTTCCTGTGGATAGCACGTACATTGGGAACCCAAAGCCGTACATTG
GGAACCGGAACCCGTACATTGGGAACCCAAAGCCGTACATTGGGAACCGGTCACACATGTAAGTGACTGA
TATAAAAGAGAAAAAAGGCGATTTTTCCGCCTAAAACTCTTTAAAACTTATTAAAACTCTTAAAACCCGC
CTGGCCTGTGCATAACTGTCTGGCCAGCGCACAGCCGAAGAGCTGCAAAAAGCGCCTACCCTTCGGTCGC
TGCGCTCCCTACGCCCCGCCGCTTCGCGTCGGCCTATCGCGGCCGCTGGCCGCTCAAAAATGGCTGGCCT
ACGGCCAGGCAATCTACCAGGGCGCGGACAAGCCGCGCCGTCGCCACTCGACCGCCGGCGCCCACATCAA
GGCACCCTGCCTCGCGCGTTTCGGTGATGACGGTGAAAACCTCTGACACATGCAGCTCCCGGAGACGGTC
ACAGCTTGTCTGTAAGCGGATGCCGGGAGCAGACAAGCCCGTCAGGGCGCGTCAGCGGGTGTTGGCGGGT
GTCGGGGCGCAGCCATGACCCAGTCACGTAGCGATAGCGGAGTGTATACTGGCTTAACTATGCGGCATCA
GAGCAGATTGTACTGAGAGTGCACCATATGCGGTGTGAAATACCGCACAGATGCGTAAGGAGAAAATACC
GCATCAGGCGCTCTTCCGCTTCCTCGCTCACTGACTCGCTGCGCTCGGTCGTTCGGCTGCGGCGAGCGGT
ATCAGCTCACTCAAAGGCGGTAATACGGTTATCCACAGAATCAGGGGATAACGCAGGAAAGAACATGTGA
GCAAAAGGCCAGCAAAAGGCCAGGAACCGTAAAAAGGCCGCGTTGCTGGCGTTTTTCCATAGGCTCCGCC
CCCCTGACGAGCATCACAAAAATCGACGCTCAAGTCAGAGGTGGCGAAACCCGACAGGACTATAAAGATA
CCAGGCGTTTCCCCCTGGAAGCTCCCTCGTGCGCTCTCCTGTTCCGACCCTGCCGCTTACCGGATACCTG
TCCGCCTTTCTCCCTTCGGGAAGCGTGGCGCTTTCTCATAGCTCACGCTGTAGGTATCTCAGTTCGGTGT
AGGTCGTTCGCTCCAAGCTGGGCTGTGTGCACGAACCCCCCGTTCAGCCCGACCGCTGCGCCTTATCCGG
TAACTATCGTCTTGAGTCCAACCCGGTAAGACACGACTTATCGCCACTGGCAGCAGCCACTGGTAACAGG
ATTAGCAGAGCGAGGTATGTAGGCGGTGCTACAGAGTTCTTGAAGTGGTGGCCTAACTACGGCTACACTA
GAAGGACAGTATTTGGTATCTGCGCTCTGCTGAAGCCAGTTACCTTCGGAAAAAGAGTTGGTAGCTCTTG
ATCCGGCAAACAAACCACCGCTGGTAGCGGTGGTTTTTTTGTTTGCAAGCAGCAGATTACGCGCAGAAAA
AAAGGATCTCAAGAAGATCCTTTGATCTTTTCTACGGGGTCTGACGCTCAGTGGAACGAAAACTCACGTT
AAGGGATTTTGGTCATGCAGGATCATGAATTAATTCTTAGAAAAACTCATCGAGCATCAAATGAAACTGC
AATTTATTCATATCAGGATTATCAATACCATATTTTTGAAAAAGCCGTTTCTGTAATGAAGGAGAAAACT
CACCGAGGCAGTTCCATAGGATGGCAAGATCCTGGTATCGGTCTGCGATTCCGACTCGTCCAACATCAAT
ACAACCTATTAATTTCCCCTCGTCAAAAATAAGGTTATCAAGTGAGAAATCACCATGAGTGACGACTGAA
TCCGGTGAGAATGGCAAAAGTTTATGCATTTCTTTCCAGACTTGTTCAACAGGCCAGCCATTACGCTCGT
CATCAAAATCACTCGCATCAACCAAACCGTTATTCATTCGTGATTGCGCCTGAGCGAGACGAAATACGCG
ATCGCTGTTAAAAGGACAATTACAAACAGGAATCGAATGCAACCGGCGCAGGAACACTGCCAGCGCATCA
ACAATATTTTCACCTGAATCAGGATATTCTTCTAATACCTGGAATGCTGTTTTCCCGGGGATCGCAGTGG
TGAGTAACCATGCATCATCAGGAGTACGGATAAAATGCTTGATGGTCGGAAGAGGCATAAATTCCGTCAG
CCAGTTTAGTCTGACCATCTCATCTGTAACATCATTGGCAACGCTACCTTTGCCATGTTTCAGAAACAAC
TCTGGCGCATCGGGCTTCCCATACAATCGATAGATTGTCGCACCTGATTGCCCGACATTATCGCGAGCCC
ATTTATACCCATATAAATCAGCATCCATGTTGGAATTTAATCGCGGCCTAGAGCAAGACGTTTCCCGTTG
AATATGGCTCATAACACCCCTTGTATTACTGTTTATGTAAGCAGACAGTTTTATTGTTCATGATCTGGAT
CACAGGCAGCAACGCTCTGTCATCGTTACAATCAACATGCTACCCTCCGCGAGATCATCCGTGTTTCAAA
CCCGGCAGCTTAGTTGCCGTTCTTCCGAATAGCATCGGTAACATGAGCAAAGTCTGCCGCCTTACAACGG
CTCTCCCGCTGACGCCGTCCCGGACTGATGGGCTGCCTGTATCGAGTGGTGATTTTGTGCCGAGCTGCCG
GTCGGGGAGCTGTTGGCTGGCTGGTGGCAGGATATATTGTGGTGTAAACAAATTGACGCTTAGACAACTT
AATAACACATTGCGGACGTTTTTAATGTACTGAATTAACGCCGAATTGCTCTAGCCAATACGCAAACCGC
CTCTCCCCGCGCGTTGGCCGATTCATTAATGCAGCTGGCACGACAGGTTTCCCGACTGGAAAGCGGGCAG
TGAGCGCAACGCAATTAATGTGAGTTAGCTCACTCATTAGGCACCCCAGGCTTTACACTTTATGCTTCCG
GCTCGTATGTTGTGTGGAATTGTGAGCGGATAACAATTTCACACAGGAAACAGCTATGACATGATTACGA
ATTCTTAATTAAGATATCGAGCTCCACCGCGGTGGCGGCCGCTCTAGAACTAGTGGATCTGAAGTTCCTA
TTCTCTAGAAAGTATAGGAACTTCCATCAAGCTTGCCTCGTCCCCGCCGGGTCACCCGGCCAGCGACATG
GAGGCCCAGAATACCCTCCTTGACAGTCTTGACGTGCGCAGCTCAGGGGCATGATGTGACTGTCGCCCGT
ACATTTAGCCCATACATCCCCATGTATAATCATTTGCATCCATACATTTTGATGGCCGCACGGCGCGAAG
CAAAAATTACGGCTCCTCGCTGCAGACCTGCGAGCAGGGAAACGCTCCCCTCACAGACGCGTTGAATTGT
CCCCACGCCGCGCCCCTGTAGAGAAATATAAAAGGTTAGGATTTGCCACTGAGGTTCTTCTTTCATATAC
TTCCTTTTAAAATCTTGCTAGGATACAGTTCTCACATCACATCCGAACATAAACAACCGGATCCTACAAT
TATGTCTACTACTTTGGATGATACTGCTTATAGATACAGAACTTCTGTTCCAGGTGATGCTGAAGCTATT
GAAGCTTTGGATGGTTCTTTCACTACCGATACTGTTTTTAGAGTTACTGCTACTGGTGATGGTTTCACTT
TGAGAGAAGTTCCAGTTGATCCACCATTGACTAAGGTTTTCCCAGATGATGAATCCGATGATGAATCCGA
TGCTGGTGAAGATGGTGATCCAGATTCTAGAACTTTCGTTGCTTATGGTGATGATGGTGATTTGGCTGGT
TTCGTTGTTGTTTCTTATTCTGGTTGGAACAGAAGATTGACTGTTGAAGATATTGAAGTTGCTCCAGAAC
ATAGAGGTCATGGTGTTGGTAGAGCTTTGATGGGTTTGGCTACTGAATTCGCCAGAGAAAGAGGTGCTGG
TCATTTGTGGTTGGAAGTTACCAATGTTAATGCTCCAGCTATTCATGCTTATAGAAGAATGGGTTTCACT
TTGTGTGGTTTGGATACTGCTTTATACGATGGTACTGCTTCCGATGGTGAACAAGCTTTGTATATGTCTA
TGCCATGTCCATAATAACTCGAGTCAGTACTGACAATAAAAAGATTCTTGTTTTCAAGAACTTGTCATTT
GTATAGTTTTTTTATATTGTAGTTGTTCTATTTTAATCAAATGTTAGCGTGATTTATATTTTTTTTCGCC
TCGACATCATCTGCCCAGATGCGAAGTTAAGTGCGCAGAAAGTAATATCATGCGTCAATCGTATGTGAAT
GCTGGTCGCTATACTGCTGTCGATTCGATACTAACGCCGCCATCCAGTGTCGACCTGCAGAGGCCTAGGC
GCGCCAAGCTTGGCACTGGCCGTCGTTTTACAACGTCGTGACTGGGAAAACCCTGGCGTTACCCAACTTA
ATCGCCTTGCAGCACATCCCCCTTTCGCCAGCTGGCGTAATAGCGAAGAGGCCCGCACCGATCGCCCTTC
CCAACAGTTGCGCAGCCTGAATGGCGAATGAGCTTGAGCTTGGATCAGATTGTCGTTTCCCGCCTTCAGT
TTAAACTATCAGTGTTTGACAGGATATATTGGCGGGTAA
